Addgene plasmid #124435: pET28B-PU.1-ETS-H3
Purpose: Chimeric ETS domain: H3 of Ets-1 in PU.1 scaffold
Depositing lab: Gregory Poon. Depositing organization: Georgia State University. Publication: Mapping interfacial hydration in ETS-family transcription factor complexes with DNA: a chimeric approach. Albrecht AV, Kim HM, Poon GMK. Nucleic Acids Res. 2018 Nov 16;46(20):10577-10588. doi: 10.1093/nar/gky894. PubMed 30295801.
Backbone
  Vector backbone: pET28B
  Backbone manufacturer: Novagen
  Backbone size w/o insert (bp): 5369
  Total vector size (bp): 5800
  Vector type: Bacterial Expression
Growth in bacteria
  Bacterial resistance: Kanamycin, 50 μg/mL
  Growth temperature: 37°C
  Growth strain: DH5alpha
  Growth instructions: Use BL21(DE3)plysS for protein expression.
  Copy number: Low Copy
Gene/Insert
  Gene/Insert name: PU.1 ETS domain (residues 167-272)
  Species: M. musculus (mouse)
  Insert size (bp): 333
  Mutation: Residues 225 to 239 replaced with corresponding sequence from murine Ets-1
  Entrez Gene: Ets1 (a.k.a. D230050P06, Ets-1, Tpl1, p54, vs); Spi1 (a.k.a. Dis-1, Dis1, PU.1, Sfpi-1, Sfpi1, Spi-1, Tcfpu1, Tfpu.1)
  Tag / fusion protein: 6xHis Tag (C terminal on insert)
  Cloning method: Restriction Enzyme; 5′ cloning site NcoI (not destroyed); 3′ cloning site HindIII (not destroyed)
  Sequencing primers: 5′ T7 promoter; 3′ T7 terminator
Terms and licenses: Academic/Nonprofit Terms; Industry Terms: Not Available to Industry
How to cite: pET28B-PU.1-ETS-H3 was a gift from Gregory Poon (Addgene plasmid # 124435 ; http://n2t.net/addgene:124435 ; RRID:Addgene_124435)
