[The description below was written by a language model from this plasmid's Addgene catalogue record and pLannotate feature annotations shown in this document.]
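Description:
pET28B-PU.1-ETS-H3 is a bacterial expression plasmid built on the Novagen pET28b backbone for producing a chimeric ETS-family DNA-binding domain in E. coli. It carries a kanamycin resistance gene (aminoglycoside phosphotransferase) for selection and replicates from a pBR322-type ColE1 origin accompanied by the rop gene and bom site, consistent with its listing as low copy. An f1 origin is also present. Short annotated fragments of a tetracycline resistance gene and an AmpR promoter are remnants of the backbone rather than functional markers.

The insert, cloned between NcoI and HindIII, encodes the ETS domain of mouse PU.1 (Spi1, residues 167–272) in which residues 225 to 239 are replaced by the corresponding sequence from mouse Ets-1, placing helix H3 of Ets-1 into the PU.1 scaffold. Expression is driven by a T7 promoter with an adjacent lac operator and the T7 gene 10 ribosome binding site, and ends at the T7 terminator. The plasmid-encoded lacI repressor keeps transcription off until IPTG induction in a host that supplies T7 RNA polymerase, such as a BL21(DE3) derivative. The catalogue lists a C-terminal 6xHis tag for affinity purification. The feature table shows two His-tag matches downstream of the coding region, so the insert may carry its own tag upstream of the vector's, though the record does not say which is translated. The catalogue gives a total size of about 5,800 bp, whereas the sequenced record is 5,610 nt.

According to the record, the construct was made for a chimeric approach to mapping interfacial hydration in complexes between ETS-family transcription factors and DNA, using the purified recombinant domain.
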