Features (pLannotate 1.2.2; 20 found; start..end, strand, type, name):
     26..73      -  terminator     T7 terminator: transcription terminator for bacteriophage T7 RNA polymerase
     81..130     -  CDS            SET1 (fragment): solubility-enhancement tag derived from T7 phage gene 10B
    140..157     -  CDS            9xHis (fragment): 9xHis affinity tag
    182..199     -  CDS            7xHis (fragment): 6xHis affinity tag
    224..541     -  CDS            Spi1 (fragment): SPI1_MOUSE - Also known as Sfpi-1, Sfpi1. Experimental evidence at protein level: Swiss-Prot protein existence level 1. Binds to the PU-box, a purine-rich DNA sequence (5'-GAGGAA- 3') that can act as a lymphoid-specific enhancer. This protein is a transcriptional activator that may be specifically involved in the differentiation or activation of macrophages or B-cells. Also binds RNA and may modulate pre-mRNA splicing. From Mus musculus (Mouse).
    551..573     -  RBS            RBS: efficient ribosome binding site from bacteriophage T7 gene 10 (Olins and Rangwala, 1989)
    588..612     -  protein_bind   lac operator: The lac repressor binds to the lac operator to inhibit transcription in E. coli. This inhibition can be relieved by adding lactose or isopropyl-β-D-thiogalactopyranoside (IPTG). lac repressor encoded by lacI
    613..631     -  promoter       T7 promoter: promoter for bacteriophage T7 RNA polymerase
    653..932     +  CDS            TcR (fragment): tetracycline efflux protein; tet; confers resistance to tetracycline
    940..1017    +  promoter       lacI promoter: lacI
   1018..2100    +  CDS            lacI: lac repressor; lacI; The lac repressor binds to the lac operator to inhibit transcription in E. coli. This inhibition can be relieved by adding lactose or isopropyl-β-D-thiogalactopyranoside (IPTG).
   2113..2134    +  protein_bind   CAP binding site: CAP binding activates transcription in the presence of cAMP. E. coli catabolite activator protein
   2149..2440    +  CDS            TcR (fragment): tetracycline efflux protein; tet; confers resistance to tetracycline
   2512..2892    -  CDS            YPB1_ECOLX: Protein predicted: Swiss-Prot protein existence level 4. From Escherichia coli.
   2909..3100    +  CDS            rop: Rop protein, which maintains plasmids at low copy number; rop
   3202..3341    +  misc_feature   bom: basis of mobility region from pBR322
   3527..4115    -  rep_origin     ori: high-copy-number ColE1/pMB1/pBR322/pUC origin of replication
   4237..5052    +  CDS            KanR: aminoglycoside phosphotransferase; aph(3')-Ia; confers resistance to kanamycin in bacteria or G418 (Geneticin®) in eukaryotes
   5061..5118    -  promoter       AmpR promoter (fragment): bla
   5171..5599    -  rep_origin     f1 ori (sequence partly withheld): f1 bacteriophage origin of replication; arrow indicates direction of (+) strand synthesis
>Addgene plasmid #124435 | pET28B-PU.1-ETS-H3 | addgene full sequence | sequence record 254622 | Addgene NGS Result
ATCCGGATATAGTTCCTCCTTTCAGCAAAAAACCCCTCAAGACCCGTTTAGAGGCCCCAAGGGGTTATGC
TAGTTATTGCTCAGCGGTGGCAGCAGCCAACTCAGCTTCCTTTCGGGCTTTGTTAGCAGCCGGATCTCAG
TGGTGGTGGTGGTGGTGCTCGAGTGCGGCCGCAAGCTTTTAGTGATGGTGATGGTGATGAGATCTGGAAC
CTCGAGGCACTAGATGTGGCGGAAGGCGTCTTTCGGCCAGCCCACCACGCCCTAATACTTCGCCGCTAAA
CTGATACGTCAATTTCTTCTTCACTTTCTTAACTTCACCAGTCTTGCCATAGTAGCGAAGGCCGCGGCTC
AGTTTCTCATAATTCATCTTCTTGCGATTGCCCTTCTGAATTCCCCACCTGTGCGCTAATGCCTCTTTAT
GTTTAGAACTGAATTGAAAGGTACCTTTGTCTTTATCGACCCACCAGATCGAGTCTTTCATATCTCCTGA
CCGCAGCAAATCGAGCAGGAATTGGTACAGACGAATCTTCTTCTTGCTGCCCATGGTATATCTCCTTCTT
AAAGTTAAACAAAATTATTTCTAGAGGGGAATTGTTATCCGCTCACAATTCCCCTATAGTGAGTCGTATT
AATTTCGCGGGATCGAGATCTCGATCCTCTACGCCGGACGCATCGTGGCCGGCATCACCGGCGCCACAGG
TGCGGTTGCTGGCGCCTATATCGCCGACATCACCGATGGGGAAGATCGGGCTCGCCACTTCGGGCTCATG
AGCGCTTGTTTCGGCGTGGGTATGGTGGCAGGCCCCGTGGCCGGGGGACTGTTGGGCGCCATCTCCTTGC
ATGCACCATTCCTTGCGGCGGCGGTGCTCAACGGCCTCAACCTACTACTGGGCTGCTTCCTAATGCAGGA
GTCGCATAAGGGAGAGCGTCGAGATCCCGGACACCATCGAATGGCGCAAAACCTTTCGCGGTATGGCATG
ATAGCGCCCGGAAGAGAGTCAATTCAGGGTGGTGAATGTGAAACCAGTAACGTTATACGATGTCGCAGAG
TATGCCGGTGTCTCTTATCAGACCGTTTCCCGCGTGGTGAACCAGGCCAGCCACGTTTCTGCGAAAACGC
GGGAAAAAGTGGAAGCGGCGATGGCGGAGCTGAATTACATTCCCAACCGCGTGGCACAACAACTGGCGGG
CAAACAGTCGTTGCTGATTGGCGTTGCCACCTCCAGTCTGGCCCTGCACGCGCCGTCGCAAATTGTCGCG
GCGATTAAATCTCGCGCCGATCAACTGGGTGCCAGCGTGGTGGTGTCGATGGTAGAACGAAGCGGCGTCG
AAGCCTGTAAAGCGGCGGTGCACAATCTTCTCGCGCAACGCGTCAGTGGGCTGATCATTAACTATCCGCT
GGATGACCAGGATGCCATTGCTGTGGAAGCTGCCTGCACTAATGTTCCGGCGTTATTTCTTGATGTCTCT
GACCAGACACCCATCAACAGTATTATTTTCTCCCATGAAGACGGTACGCGACTGGGCGTGGAGCATCTGG
TCGCATTGGGTCACCAGCAAATCGCGCTGTTAGCGGGCCCATTAAGTTCTGTCTCGGCGCGTCTGCGTCT
GGCTGGCTGGCATAAATATCTCACTCGCAATCAAATTCAGCCGATAGCGGAACGGGAAGGCGACTGGAGT
GCCATGTCCGGTTTTCAACAAACCATGCAAATGCTGAATGAGGGCATCGTTCCCACTGCGATGCTGGTTG
CCAACGATCAGATGGCGCTGGGCGCAATGCGCGCCATTACCGAGTCCGGGCTGCGCGTTGGTGCGGATAT
CTCGGTAGTGGGATACGACGATACCGAAGACAGCTCATGTTATATCCCGCCGTTAACCACCATCAAACAG
GATTTTCGCCTGCTGGGGCAAACCAGCGTGGACCGCTTGCTGCAACTCTCTCAGGGCCAGGCGGTGAAGG
GCAATCAGCTGTTGCCCGTCTCACTGGTGAAAAGAAAAACCACCCTGGCGCCCAATACGCAAACCGCCTC
TCCCCGCGCGTTGGCCGATTCATTAATGCAGCTGGCACGACAGGTTTCCCGACTGGAAAGCGGGCAGTGA
GCGCAACGCAATTAATGTAAGTTAGCTCACTCATTAGGCACCGGGATCTCGACCGATGCCCTTGAGAGCC
TTCAACCCAGTCAGCTCCTTCCGGTGGGCGCGGGGCATGACTATCGTCGCCGCACTTATGACTGTCTTCT
TTATCATGCAACTCGTAGGACAGGTGCCGGCAGCGCTCTGGGTCATTTTCGGCGAGGACCGCTTTCGCTG
GAGCGCGACGATGATCGGCCTGTCGCTTGCGGTATTCGGAATCTTGCACGCCCTCGCTCAAGCCTTCGTC
ACTGGTCCCGCCACCAAACGTTTCGGCGAGAAGCAGGCCATTATCGCCGGCATGGCGGCCCCACGGGTGC
GCATGATCGTGCTCCTGTCGTTGAGGACCCGGCTAGGCTGGCGGGGTTGCCTTACTGGTTAGCAGAATGA
ATCACCGATACGCGAGCGAACGTGAAGCGACTGCTGCTGCAAAACGTCTGCGACCTGAGCAACAACATGA
ATGGTCTTCGGTTTCCGTGTTTCGTAAAGTCTGGAAACGCGGAAGTCAGCGCCCTGCACCATTATGTTCC
GGATCTGCATCGCAGGATGCTGCTGGCTACCCTGTGGAACACCTACATCTGTATTAACGAAGCGCTGGCA
TTGACCCTGAGTGATTTTTCTCTGGTCCCGCCGCATCCATACCGCCAGTTGTTTACCCTCACAACGTTCC
AGTAACCGGGCATGTTCATCATCAGTAACCCGTATCGTGAGCATCCTCTCTCGTTTCATCGGTATCATTA
CCCCCATGAACAGAAATCCCCCTTACACGGAGGCATCAGTGACCAAACAGGAAAAAACCGCCCTTAACAT
GGCCCGCTTTATCAGAAGCCAGACATTAACGCTTCTGGAGAAACTCAACGAGCTGGACGCGGATGAACAG
GCAGACATCTGTGAATCGCTTCACGACCACGCTGATGAGCTTTACCGCAGCTGCCTCGCGCGTTTCGGTG
ATGACGGTGAAAACCTCTGACACATGCAGCTCCCGGAGACGGTCACAGCTTGTCTGTAAGCGGATGCCGG
GAGCAGACAAGCCCGTCAGGGCGCGTCAGCGGGTGTTGGCGGGTGTCGGGGCGCAGCCATGACCCAGTCA
CGTAGCGATAGCGGAGTGTATACTGGCTTAACTATGCGGCATCAGAGCAGATTGTACTGAGAGTGCACCA
TTGCGGTGTGAAATACCGCACAGATGCGTAAGGAGAAAATACCGCATCAGGCGCTCTTCCGCTTCCTCGC
TCACTGACTCGCTGCGCTCGGTCGTTCGGCTGCGGCGAGCGGTATCAGCTCACTCAAAGGCGGTAATACG
GTTATCCACAGAATCAGGGGATAACGCAGGAAAGAACATGTGAGCAAAAGGCCAGCAAAAGGCCAGGAAC
CGTAAAAAGGCCGCGTTGCTGGCGTTTTTCCATAGGCTCCGCCCCCCTGACGAGCATCACAAAAATCGAC
GCTCAAGTCAGAGGTGGCGAAACCCGACAGGACTATAAAGATACCAGGCGTTTCCCCCTGGAAGCTCCCT
CGTGCGCTCTCCTGTTCCGACCCTGCCGCTTACCGGATACCTGTCCGCCTTTCTCCCTTCGGGAAGCGTG
GCGCTTTCTCATAGCTCACGCTGTAGGTATCTCAGTTCGGTGTAGGTCGTTCGCTCCAAGCTGGGCTGTG
TGCACGAACCCCCCGTTCAGCCCGACCGCTGCGCCTTATCCGGTAACTATCGTCTTGAGTCCAACCCGGT
AAGACACGACTTATCGCCACTGGCAGCAGCCACTGGTAACAGGATTAGCAGAGCGAGGTATGTAGGCGGT
GCTACAGAGTTCTTGAAGTGGTGGCCTAACTACGGCTACACTAGAAGGACAGTATTTGGTATCTGCGCTC
TGCTGAAGCCAGTTACCTTCGGAAAAAGAGTTGGTAGCTCTTGATCCGGCAAACAAACCACCGCTGGTAG
CGGTGGTTTTTTTGTTTGCAAGCAGCAGATTACGCGCAGAAAAAAAGGATCTCAAGAAGATCCTTTGATC
TTTTCTACGGGGTCTGACGCTCAGTGGAACGAAAACTCACGTTAAGGGATTTTGGTCATGAACAATAAAA
CTGTCTGCTTACATAAACAGTAATACAAGGGGTGTTATGAGCCATATTCAACGGGAAACGTCTTGCTCTA
GGCCGCGATTAAATTCCAACATGGATGCTGATTTATATGGGTATAAATGGGCTCGCGATAATGTCGGGCA
ATCAGGTGCGACAATCTATCGATTGTATGGGAAGCCCGATGCGCCAGAGTTGTTTCTGAAACATGGCAAA
GGTAGCGTTGCCAATGATGTTACAGATGAGATGGTCAGACTAAACTGGCTGACGGAATTTATGCCTCTTC
CGACCATCAAGCATTTTATCCGTACTCCTGATGATGCATGGTTACTCACCACTGCGATCCCCGGGAAAAC
AGCATTCCAGGTATTAGAAGAATATCCTGATTCAGGTGAAAATATTGTTGATGCGCTGGCAGTGTTCCTG
CGCCGGTTGCATTCGATTCCTGTTTGTAATTGTCCTTTTAACAGCGATCGCGTATTTCGTCTCGCTCAGG
CGCAATCACGAATGAATAACGGTTTGGTTGATGCGAGTGATTTTGATGACGAGCGTAATGGCTGGCCTGT
TGAACAAGTCTGGAAAGAAATGCATAAACTTTTGCCATTCTCACCGGATTCAGTCGTCACTCATGGTGAT
TTCTCACTTGATAACCTTATTTTTGACGAGGGGAAATTAATAGGTTGTATTGATGTTGGACGAGTCGGAA
TCGCAGACCGATACCAGGATCTTGCCATCCTATGGAACTGCCTCGGTGAGTTTTCTCCTTCATTACAGAA
ACGGCTTTTTCAAAAATATGGTATTGATAATCCTGATATGAATAAATTGCAGTTTCATTTGATGCTCGAT
GAGTTTTTCTAAGAATTAATTCATGAGCGGATACATATTTGAATGTATTTAGAAAAATAAACAAATAGGG
GTTCCGCGCACATTTCCCCGAAAAGTGCCACCTAAATTGTAAGCGTTAATATTTTGTTAAAATTCGCGTT
AAATTTTTGTTAAATCAGCTCATTTTTTAACCAATAGGCCGAAATCGGCAAAATCCCTTATAAATCAAAA
GAATAGACCGAGATAGGGT
[37 nt withheld, positions 5270-5306]
AAAGAACGTGGACTCCAACGTCAAAGG
[49 nt withheld, positions 5334-5382]
T
[91 nt withheld, positions 5384-5474]
G
[124 nt withheld, positions 5476-5599]
CCCATTCGCCA
