>Addgene plasmid #124435 | pET28B-PU.1-ETS-H3 | depositor partial sequence | sequence record 237429 | T7 promoter
NNNNNNNNNGNNNNNNNTCCCCTCTAGAATAATTTTGTTTAACTTTAAGAAGGAGATATACCATGGGCAG
CAAGAAGAAGATTCGTCTGTACCAATTCCTGCTCGATTTGCTGCGGTCAGGAGATATGAAAGACTCGATC
TGGTGGGTCGATAAAGACAAAGGTACCTTTCAATTCAGTTCTAAACATAAAGAGGCATTAGCGCACAGGT
GGGGAATTCAGAAGGGCAATCGCAAGAAGATGAATTATGAGAAACTGAGCCGCGGCCTTCGCTACTATGG
CAAGACTGGTGAAGTTAAGAAAGTGAAGAAGAAATTGACGTATCAGTTTAGCGGCGAAGTATTAGGGCGT
GGTGGGCTGGCCGAAAGACGCCTTCCGCCACATCTAGTGCCTCGAGGTTCCAGATCTCATCACCATCACC
ATCACTAAAAGCTTGCGGCCGCACTCGAGCACCACCACCACCACCACTGAGATCCGGCTGCTAACAAAGC
CCGAAAGGAAGCTGAGTTGGCTGCTGCCACCGCTGAGCAATAACTAGCATAACCCCTTGGGGCCTCTAAA
CGGGTCTTGAGGGGTTTTTTGCTGAAAGGAGGAACTATATCCGGATTGGCGAATGGG
[124 nt withheld, positions 618-741]
C
[91 nt withheld, positions 743-833]
A
[49 nt withheld, positions 835-883]
CCTTTGACGTTGGAGTCCACGTTCTTT
[37 nt withheld, positions 911-947]
ACCCTATCTCGGTCTATTCTTTTGATTTATAANNNTTTTGCCGATTTCGGCCTATTGNNNAAAAATGAGC
TGATTTANAAAATTTANGCGAATTTTANAAATATTANGCTNNATTTAGNGGCACTTTTCGGGGAAANGTG
CGCGANCCNATTNNNNNTTTNCNNANNNNNTNNANNNNNNNNCNNTCNNNANTNATTNCTANNANNNCAT
CGAGCATNNAANNNAACNNCNNNNN
